>Addgene plasmid #100805 | SaBE4 | addgene full sequence | sequence record 192718 | Addgene NGS Result
ATATGCCAAGTACGCCCCCTATTGACGTCAATGACGGTAAATGGCCCGCCTGGCATTATGCCCAGTACAT
GACCTTATGGGACTTTCCTACTTGGCAGTACATCTACGTATTAGTCATCGCTATTACCATGGTGATGCGG
TTTTGGCAGTACATCAATGGGCGTGGATAGCGGTTTGACTCACGGGGATTTCCAAGTCTCCACCCCATTG
ACGTCAATGGGAGTTTGTTTTGGCACCAAAATCAACGGGACTTTCCAAAATGTCGTAACAACTCCGCCCC
ATTGACGCAAATGGGCGGTAGGCGTGTACGGTGGGAGGTCTATATAAGCAGAGCTGGTTTAGTGAACCGT
CAGATCCGCTAGAGATCCGCGGCCGCTAATACGACTCACTATAGGGAGAGCCGCCACCATGAGCTCAGAG
ACTGGCCCAGTGGCTGTGGACCCCACATTGAGACGGCGGATCGAGCCCCATGAGTTTGAGGTATTCTTCG
ATCCGAGAGAGCTCCGCAAGGAGACCTGCCTGCTTTACGAAATTAATTGGGGGGGCCGGCACTCCATTTG
GCGACATACATCACAGAACACTAACAAGCACGTCGAAGTCAACTTCATCGAGAAGTTCACGACAGAAAGA
TATTTCTGTCCGAACACAAGGTGCAGCATTACCTGGTTTCTCAGCTGGAGCCCATGCGGCGAATGTAGTA
GGGCCATCACTGAATTCCTGTCAAGGTATCCCCACGTCACTCTGTTTATTTACATCGCAAGGCTGTACCA
CCACGCTGACCCCCGCAATCGACAAGGCCTGCGGGATTTGATCTCTTCAGGTGTGACTATCCAAATTATG
ACTGAGCAGGAGTCAGGATACTGCTGGAGAAACTTTGTGAATTATAGCCCGAGTAATGAAGCCCACTGGC
CTAGGTATCCCCATCTGTGGGTACGACTGTACGTTCTTGAACTGTACTGCATCATACTGGGCCTGCCTCC
TTGTCTCAACATTCTGAGAAGGAAGCAGCCACAGCTGACATTCTTTACCATCGCTCTTCAGTCTTGTCAT
TACCAGCGACTGCCCCCACACATTCTCTGGGCCACCGGGTTGAAATCTGGTGGTTCTTCTGGTGGTTCTA
GCGGCAGCGAGACTCCCGGGACCTCAGAGTCCGCCACACCCGAAAGTTCTGGTGGTTCTTCTGGTGGTTC
TGGGAAACGGAACTACATCCTGGGGCTTGCCATTGGGATAACCAGCGTTGGCTACGGAATTATTGATTAT
GAGACACGCGATGTGATTGACGCCGGGGTTAGGCTGTTCAAAGAGGCCAACGTTGAAAACAACGAGGGAA
GACGGAGTAAGCGCGGAGCAAGAAGACTCAAGCGCAGACGGAGACATCGGATTCAGAGGGTGAAAAAGCT
GCTCTTCGATTACAATCTCCTGACCGATCATAGTGAGCTGAGCGGAATCAACCCCTACGAGGCGCGAGTG
AAAGGGCTTTCCCAGAAGCTGTCCGAAGAGGAGTTCTCCGCCGCGTTGCTGCACCTGGCCAAACGGAGGG
GGGTTCACAATGTAAACGAAGTGGAGGAGGACACGGGCAATGAACTTAGTACGAAAGAACAGATCAGTAG
GAACTCTAAGGCTCTCGAAGAGAAATACGTCGCTGAGTTGCAGCTTGAGAGACTGAAAAAAGACGGCGAA
GTACGCGGATCTATTAATAGGTTCAAGACTTCAGATTACGTAAAGGAAGCCAAGCAGCTCCTGAAAGTAC
AGAAAGCGTACCATCAGCTCGATCAGAGCTTCATCGATACCTACATAGATTTGCTGGAGACACGGAGGAC
ATACTACGAGGGCCCAGGGGAAGGATCTCCTTTTGGGTGGAAGGACATCAAGGAATGGTACGAGATGCTT
ATGGGACATTGTACATATTTTCCGGAGGAGCTCAGGAGCGTCAAGTACGCCTACAATGCCGACCTGTACA
ATGCCCTCAATGACCTCAATAACCTCGTGATTACCAGGGACGAGAACGAGAAGCTGGAGTACTATGAAAA
GTTCCAGATTATCGAGAATGTGTTTAAGCAGAAGAAGAAGCCGACACTTAAGCAGATTGCAAAGGAAATC
CTCGTGAATGAGGAAGATATCAAGGGATACAGAGTGACAAGTACAGGCAAGCCCGAGTTCACAAATCTGA
AGGTGTACCACGATATTAAGGACATAACCGCACGAAAGGAGATAATCGAAAACGCTGAGCTCCTCGATCA
GATCGCAAAAATTCTTACCATCTACCAGTCTAGTGAGGACATTCAGGAGGAACTGACTAATCTGAACAGT
GAGCTCACCCAAGAGGAAATTGAGCAGATTTCAAACCTGAAAGGCTACACCGGGACGCACAATCTGAGCC
TCAAAGCAATCAACCTCATTCTGGATGAACTTTGGCACACAAATGACAACCAAATTGCCATATTCAACCG
CCTGAAACTGGTGCCAAAAAAAGTGGATCTGTCACAGCAAAAGGAAATCCCTACAACCTTGGTTGACGAT
TTTATTCTGTCCCCCGTTGTCAAGCGGAGCTTCATCCAGTCAATCAAGGTGATCAATGCCATCATTAAAA
AATACGGATTGCCAAACGATATAATTATCGAGCTTGCACGAGAGAAGAACTCAAAGGACGCCCAGAAGAT
GATTAACGAAATGCAGAAGCGCAACCGCCAGACAAACGAACGCATAGAGGAAATTATAAGAACAACCGGC
AAAGAGAATGCCAAGTATCTGATCGAGAAAATCAAGCTGCACGACATGCAAGAAGGCAAGTGCCTGTACT
CTCTGGAAGCTATCCCACTCGAAGATCTGCTGAATAATCCATTCAATTACGAGGTGGACCACATCATCCC
TAGATCCGTAAGCTTTGACAATTCCTTCAATAACAAAGTTCTGGTTAAACAGGAGGAAAATTCTAAAAAA
GGGAACCGGACCCCGTTCCAGTACCTGAGCTCCAGTGACAGCAAGATTAGCTACGAGACTTTTAAGAAAC
ATATTCTGAATCTGGCCAAAGGCAAAGGCAGGATCAGCAAGACCAAGAAGGAGTACCTCCTCGAAGAACG
CGACATTAACAGATTTAGTGTGCAGAAAGATTTCATCAACCGAAACCTTGTCGATACTCGGTACGCCACG
AGAGGCCTGATGAATCTCCTCAGGAGCTACTTCCGCGTCAATAATCTGGACGTTAAAGTCAAGAGCATAA
ATGGGGGATTCACCAGCTTTCTGAGGAGAAAGTGGAAGTTTAAGAAGGAACGAAACAAAGGATACAAGCA
CCATGCTGAGGATGCTTTGATCATCGCTAACGCGGACTTTATCTTTAAGGAATGGAAAAAGCTGGATAAG
GCAAAGAAAGTGATGGAAAACCAGATGTTCGAGGAGAAGCAGGCAGAGTCAATGCCTGAGATCGAGACAG
AGCAGGAATACAAGGAAATTTTCATCACCCCTCATCAGATTAAACACATAAAGGACTTCAAAGACTATAA
ATACTCTCATAGGGTGGACAAAAAACCCAATCGCGAGCTCATTAATGACACCCTGTACTCAACACGGAAG
GATGATAAAGGTAATACCTTGATTGTGAATAATCTTAATGGATTGTATGACAAAGATAACGACAAGCTCA
AGAAGCTGATCAACAAGTCTCCAGAGAAGCTCCTTATGTATCACCACGACCCACAGACTTATCAGAAATT
GAAACTGATCATGGAGCAATACGGGGATGAGAAGAACCCACTCTACAAATATTATGAGGAAACAGGTAAT
TACCTGACCAAGTACTCCAAGAAGGATAACGGACCAGTGATCAAAAAGATAAAGTACTATGGCAACAAAC
TTAATGCGCATTTGGACATAACTGACGATTACCCCAATTCTCGAAACAAGGTTGTGAAGCTCTCCCTGAA
GCCTTATAGATTTGACGTGTACCTGGATAATGGGGTTTATAAATTCGTCACCGTGAAAAATCTGGACGTG
ATCAAAAAGGAGAACTATTATGAAGTAAACTCAAAGTGCTATGAGGAGGCGAAGAAGCTGAAGAAGATCT
CCAATCAGGCCGAGTTCATCGCTTCCTTCTATAATAACGATCTCATCAAGATCAATGGAGAGCTTTATCG
CGTCATTGGTGTGAACAATGACTTGCTGAACAGGATCGAAGTCAATATGATAGACATTACCTACCGGGAG
TATCTCGAAAACATGAATGATAAACGGCCGCCTCGCATCATCAAGACAATCGCATCTAAAACTCAGTCAA
TAAAAAAGTACTCTACCGATATCCTGGGGAATCTCTATGAAGTGAAGTCAAAGAAGCACCCACAAATCAT
TAAAAAAGGTGGATCCCCCAAGAAGAAGAGGAAAGTCTCGAGCGACTACAAAGACCATGACGGTGATTAT
AAAGATCATGACATCGATTACAAGGATGACGATGACAAGTCTGGTGGTTCTGGAGGATCTGGTGGTTCTA
CTAATCTGTCAGATATTATTGAAAAGGAGACCGGTAAGCAACTGGTTATCCAGGAATCCATCCTCATGCT
CCCAGAGGAGGTGGAAGAAGTCATTGGGAACAAGCCGGAAAGCGATATACTCGTGCACACCGCCTACGAC
GAGAGCACCGACGAGAATGTCATGCTTCTGACTAGCGACGCCCCTGAATACAAGCCTTGGGCTCTGGTCA
TACAGGATAGCAACGGTGAGAACAAGATTAAGATGCTCTCTGGTGGTTCTGGAGGATCTGGTGGTTCTAC
TAATCTGTCAGATATTATTGAAAAGGAGACCGGTAAGCAACTGGTTATCCAGGAATCCATCCTCATGCTC
CCAGAGGAGGTGGAAGAAGTCATTGGGAACAAGCCGGAAAGCGATATACTCGTGCACACCGCCTACGACG
AGAGCACCGACGAGAATGTCATGCTTCTGACTAGCGACGCCCCTGAATACAAGCCTTGGGCTCTGGTCAT
ACAGGATAGCAACGGTGAGAACAAGATTAAGATGCTCTCTGGTGGTTCTCCCAAGAAGAAGAGGAAAGTC
TAACCGGTCATCATCACCATCACCATTGAGTTTAAACCCGCTGATCAGCCTCGACTGTGCCTTCTAGTTG
CCAGCCATCTGTTGTTTGCCCCTCCCCCGTGCCTTCCTTGACCCTGGAAGGTGCCACTCCCACTGTCCTT
TCCTAATAAAATGAGGAAATTGCATCGCATTGTCTGAGTAGGTGTCATTCTATTCTGGGGGGTGGGGTGG
GGCAGGACAGCAAGGGGGAGGATTGGGAAGACAATAGCAGGCATGCTGGGGATGCGGTGGGCTCTATGGC
TTCTGAGGCGGAAAGAACCAGCTGGGGCTCGATACCGTCGACCTCTAGCTAGAGCTTGGCGTAATCATGG
TCATAGCTGTTTCCTGTGTGAAATTGTTATCCGCTCACAATTCCACACAACATACGAGCCGGAAGCATAA
AGTGTAAAGCCTAGGGTGCCTAATGAGTGAGCTAACTCACATTAATTGCGTTGCGCTCACTGCCCGCTTT
CCAGTCGGGAAACCTGTCGTGCCAGCTGCATTAATGAATCGGCCAACGCGCGGGGAGAGGCGGTTTGCGT
ATTGGGCGCTCTTCCGCTTCCTCGCTCACTGACTCGCTGCGCTCGGTCGTTCGGCTGCGGCGAGCGGTAT
CAGCTCACTCAAAGGCGGTAATACGGTTATCCACAGAATCAGGGGATAACGCAGGAAAGAACATGTGAGC
AAAAGGCCAGCAAAAGGCCAGGAACCGTAAAAAGGCCGCGTTGCTGGCGTTTTTCCATAGGCTCCGCCCC
CCTGACGAGCATCACAAAAATCGACGCTCAAGTCAGAGGTGGCGAAACCCGACAGGACTATAAAGATACC
AGGCGTTTCCCCCTGGAAGCTCCCTCGTGCGCTCTCCTGTTCCGACCCTGCCGCTTACCGGATACCTGTC
CGCCTTTCTCCCTTCGGGAAGCGTGGCGCTTTCTCATAGCTCACGCTGTAGGTATCTCAGTTCGGTGTAG
GTCGTTCGCTCCAAGCTGGGCTGTGTGCACGAACCCCCCGTTCAGCCCGACCGCTGCGCCTTATCCGGTA
ACTATCGTCTTGAGTCCAACCCGGTAAGACACGACTTATCGCCACTGGCAGCAGCCACTGGTAACAGGAT
TAGCAGAGCGAGGTATGTAGGCGGTGCTACAGAGTTCTTGAAGTGGTGGCCTAACTACGGCTACACTAGA
AGAACAGTATTTGGTATCTGCGCTCTGCTGAAGCCAGTTACCTTCGGAAAAAGAGTTGGTAGCTCTTGAT
CCGGCAAACAAACCACCGCTGGTAGCGGTGGTTTTTTTGTTTGCAAGCAGCAGATTACGCGCAGAAAAAA
AGGATCTCAAGAAGATCCTTTGATCTTTTCTACGGGGTCTGACGCTCAGTGGAACGAAAACTCACGTTAA
GGGATTTTGGTCATGAGATTATCAAAAAGGATCTTCACCTAGATCCTTTTAAATTAAAAATGAAGTTTTA
AATCAATCTAAAGTATATATGAGTAAACTTGGTCTGACAGTTACCAATGCTTAATCAGTGAGGCACCTAT
CTCAGCGATCTGTCTATTTCGTTCATCCATAGTTGCCTGACTCCCCGTCGTGTAGATAACTACGATACGG
GAGGGCTTACCATCTGGCCCCAGTGCTGCAATGATACCGCGAGACCCACGCTCACCGGCTCCAGATTTAT
CAGCAATAAACCAGCCAGCCGGAAGGGCCGAGCGCAGAAGTGGTCCTGCAACTTTATCCGCCTCCATCCA
GTCTATTAATTGTTGCCGGGAAGCTAGAGTAAGTAGTTCGCCAGTTAATAGTTTGCGCAACGTTGTTGCC
ATTGCTACAGGCATCGTGGTGTCACGCTCGTCGTTTGGTATGGCTTCATTCAGCTCCGGTTCCCAACGAT
CAAGGCGAGTTACATGATCCCCCATGTTGTGCAAAAAAGCGGTTAGCTCCTTCGGTCCTCCGATCGTTGT
CAGAAGTAAGTTGGCCGCAGTGTTATCACTCATGGTTATGGCAGCACTGCATAATTCTCTTACTGTCATG
CCATCCGTAAGATGCTTTTCTGTGACTGGTGAGTACTCAACCAAGTCATTCTGAGAATAGTGTATGCGGC
GACCGAGTTGCTCTTGCCCGGCGTCAATACGGGATAATACCGCGCCACATAGCAGAACTTTAAAAGTGCT
CATCATTGGAAAACGTTCTTCGGGGCGAAAACTCTCAAGGATCTTACCGCTGTTGAGATCCAGTTCGATG
TAACCCACTCGTGCACCCAACTGATCTTCAGCATCTTTTACTTTCACCAGCGTTTCTGGGTGAGCAAAAA
CAGGAAGGCAAAATGCCGCAAAAAAGGGAATAAGGGCGACACGGAAATGTTGAATACTCATACTCTTCCT
TTTTCAATATTATTGAAGCATTTATCAGGGTTATTGTCTCATGAGCGGATACATATTTGAATGTATTTAG
AAAAATAAACAAATAGGGGTTCCGCGCACATTTCCCCGAAAAGTGCCACCTGACGTCGACGGATCGGGAG
ATCGATCTCCCGATCCCCTAGGGTCGACTCTCAGTACAATCTGCTCTGATGCCGCATAGTTAAGCCAGTA
TCTGCTCCCTGCTTGTGTGTTGGAGGTCGCTGAGTAGTGCGCGAGCAAAATTTAAGCTACAACAAGGCAA
GGCTTGACCGACAATTGCATGAAGAATCTGCTTAGGGTTAGGCGTTTTGCGCTGCTTCGCGATGTACGGG
CCAGATATACGCGTTGACATTGATTATTGACTAGTTATTAATAGTAATCAATTACGGGGTCATTAGTTCA
TAGCCCATATATGGAGTTCCGCGTTACATAACTTACGGTAAATGGCCCGCCTGGCTGACCGCCCAACGAC
CCCCGCCCATTGACGTCAATAATGACGTATGTTCCCATAGTAACGCCAATAGGGACTTTCCATTGACGTC
AATGGGTGGAGTATTTACGGTAAACTGCCCACTTGGCAGTACATCAAGTGTATC
Features (pLannotate 1.2.2; 19 found; start..end, strand, type, name):
    132..335     +  promoter       CMV promoter: human cytomegalovirus (CMV) immediate early promoter
    377..395     +  promoter       T7 promoter: promoter for bacteriophage T7 RNA polymerase
    409..1095    +  CDS            Apobec1: ABEC1_RAT - Experimental evidence at protein level: Swiss-Prot protein existence level 1. Catalytic component of the apolipoprotein B mRNA editing enzyme complex which is responsible for the postranscriptional editing of a CAA codon for Gln to a UAA codon for stop in the APOB mRNA. May also play a role in the epigenetic regulation of gene expression by participating in DNA demethylation. From Rattus norvegicus (Rat).
   1096..1191    +  CDS            ABE(7.10) (fragment): adenine base editor comprising wild-type E. coli TadA fused to the evolved TadA*(7.10) mutant (Gaudelli et al., 2017)
   1195..4350    +  CDS            cas9: CAS9_STAAU - Experimental evidence at protein level: Swiss-Prot protein existence level 1. CRISPR (clustered regularly interspaced short palindromic repeat) is an adaptive immune system that provides protection against mobile genetic elements (viruses, transposable elements and conjugative plasmids). CRISPR clusters contain spacers, sequences complementary to antecedent mobile elements, and target invading nucleic acids. CRISPR clusters are transcribed and processed into CRISPR RNA (crRNA). In type II CRISPR systems correct processing of pre-crRNA requires a trans- encoded small RNA (tracrRNA)
   4384..4449    +  CDS            3xFLAG: three tandem FLAG® epitope tags, followed by an enterokinase cleavage site
   4759..5007    +  CDS            UGI: UNGI_BPPB2 - Experimental evidence at protein level: Swiss-Prot protein existence level 1. This protein binds specifically and reversibly to the host uracil-DNA glycosylase, preventing removal of uracil residues from PBS2 DNA by the host uracil-excision repair system. From Bacillus phage PBS2 (Bacteriophage PBS2).
   5095..5319    +  polyA_signal   bGH poly(A) signal: bovine growth hormone polyadenylation signal
   5323..5344    +  promoter       SV40 promoter (fragment): SV40 enhancer and early promoter
   5349..5365    +  misc_feature   MCS (fragment): pBluescript multiple cloning site
   5414..5430    -  protein_bind   lac operator: The lac repressor binds to the lac operator to inhibit transcription in E. coli. This inhibition can be relieved by adding lactose or isopropyl-β-D-thiogalactopyranoside (IPTG). lac repressor encoded by lacI
   5438..5468    -  promoter       lac promoter: promoter for the E. coli lac operon
   5483..5504    -  protein_bind   CAP binding site: CAP binding activates transcription in the presence of cAMP. E. coli catabolite activator protein
   5517..5609    -  CDS            lacI (fragment): lac repressor; lacI; The lac repressor binds to the lac operator to inhibit transcription in E. coli. This inhibition can be relieved by adding lactose or isopropyl-β-D-thiogalactopyranoside (IPTG).
   5792..6380    -  rep_origin     ori: high-copy-number ColE1/pMB1/pBR322/pUC origin of replication
   6551..7411    -  CDS            AmpR: β-lactamase; bla; confers resistance to ampicillin, carbenicillin, and related antibiotics
   7412..7516    -  promoter       AmpR promoter: bla
   7587..7631    -  misc_feature   bom (fragment): basis of mobility region from pBR322
   7786..131     +  enhancer       CMV enhancer (across the origin): human cytomegalovirus immediate early enhancer
