[The description below was written by a language model from this plasmid's Addgene catalogue record and pLannotate feature annotations shown in this document.]
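Description:
SaBE4 is an 8,034 bp mammalian expression plasmid built on a pCMV backbone that encodes a fourth-generation cytosine (C:G-to-T:A) base editor based on the Staphylococcus aureus Cas9 protein. It is maintained in E. coli through a high-copy ColE1/pUC-type origin and selected with ampicillin via the β-lactamase gene and its native promoter. Short remnants of lac regulatory elements, a multiple cloning site and a pBR322 bom region are backbone leftovers with no evident role in the payload. No mammalian selection marker is annotated, which fits transient transfection use.

The roughly 4.6 kb insert is a single fusion open reading frame driven by the CMV enhancer and immediate-early promoter and terminated by the bovine growth hormone polyadenylation signal. A T7 promoter sits just upstream of the coding sequence. The fusion begins with rat APOBEC1, a cytidine deaminase, followed by a short segment that the automated annotation matches to an adenine base editor fragment; given its size and position it is most likely a shared flexible linker rather than any TadA sequence. Next comes S. aureus Cas9, then downstream sequence containing a hit labelled 3xFLAG and one annotated copy of the phage PBS2 uracil-DNA glycosylase inhibitor (UGI). An unannotated gap precedes that UGI. The BE4 architecture carries two UGI copies, but the table marks only one, and it does not indicate the Cas9 nickase mutation or any nuclear localization signal.

In use, a separately supplied guide RNA directs the Cas9 moiety to a target, APOBEC1 deaminates cytosines in the displaced strand, and UGI blocks uracil excision to improve editing efficiency and product purity. No guide RNA cassette is present on this plasmid.
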