Addgene plasmid #100805: SaBE4
Purpose: Expresses SaBE4 in mammalian cells
Depositing lab: David Liu. Publication: Improved base excision repair inhibition and bacteriophage Mu Gam protein yields C:G-to-T:A base editors with higher efficiency and product purity. Komor AC, Zhao KT, Packer MS, Gaudelli NM, Waterbury AL, Koblan LW, Kim YB, Badran AH, Liu DR. Sci Adv. 2017 Aug 30;3(8):eaao4774. doi: 10.1126/sciadv.aao4774. eCollection 2017 Aug. aao4774 PubMed 28875174.
Backbone
  Vector backbone: pCMV
  Backbone size w/o insert (bp): 3402
  Total vector size (bp): 8034
  Vector type: Mammalian Expression
Growth in bacteria
  Bacterial resistance: Ampicillin, 100 μg/mL
  Growth temperature: 37°C
  Growth strain: DH5alpha
  Copy number: High Copy
Gene/Insert
  Gene/Insert name: SaBE4
  Species: R. norvegicus (rat), Synthetic; S. Aureus
  Insert size (bp): 4632
  Promoter: CMV
  Cloning method: Gibson Cloning
  Sequencing primers: 5′ T7; 3′ M13R
Terms and licenses: Academic/Nonprofit Terms; Industry Terms: Not Available to Industry
How to cite: SaBE4 was a gift from David Liu (Addgene plasmid # 100805 ; http://n2t.net/addgene:100805 ; RRID:Addgene_100805)
