>Addgene plasmid #100805 | SaBE4 | addgene partial sequence | sequence record 193199 | BGH-rev 5'-TAGAAGGCACAGTCGAGG-3'
GGTGATGATGACCGGTTAGACTTTCCTCTTCTTCTTGGGAGAACCACCAGAGAGCATCTTAATCTTGTTC
TCACCGTTGCTATCCTGTATGACCAGAGCCCAAGGCTTGTATTCAGGGGCGTCGCTAGTCAGAAGCATGA
CATTCTCGTCGGTGCTCTCGTCGTAGGCGGTGTGCACGAGTATATCGCTTTCCGGCTTGTTCCCAATGAC
TTCTTCCACCTCCTCTGGGAGCATGAGGATGGATTCCTGGATAACCAGTTGCTTACCGGTCTCCTTTTCA
ATAATATCTGACAGATTAGTAGAACCACCAGATCCTCCAGAACCACCAGAGAGCATCTTAATCTTGTTCT
CACCGTTGCTATCCTGTATGACCAGAGCCCAAGGCTTGTATTCAGGGGCGTCGCTAGTCAGAAGCATGAC
ATTCTCGTCGGTGCTCTCGTCGTAGGCGGTGTGCACGAGTATATCGCTTTCCGGCTTGTTCCCAATGACT
TCTTCCACCTCCTCTGGGAGCATGAGGATGGATTCCTGGATAACCAGTTGCTTACCGGTCTCCTTTTCAA
TAATATCTGACAGATTAGTAGAACCACCAGATCCTCCAGAACCACCAGACTTGTCATCGTCATCCTTGTA
ATCGATGTCATGATCTTTATAATCACCGTCATGGTCTTTGTAGTCGCTCGAGACTTT
